Addgene plasmid #160764: pLKO.1P POLE1_2
Purpose: Suppress POLE1
Depositing lab: Richard Possemato. Depositing organization: NYU Grossman School of Medicine. Publication: Hyperactive CDK2 Activity in Basal-like Breast Cancer Imposes a Genome Integrity Liability that Can Be Exploited by Targeting DNA Polymerase epsilon. Sviderskiy VO, Blumenberg L, Gorodetsky E, Karakousi TR, Hirsh N, Alvarez SW, Terzi EM, Kaparos E, Whiten GC, Ssebyala S, Tonzi P, Mir H, Neel BG, Huang TT, Adams S, Ruggles KV, Possemato R. Mol Cell. 2020 Oct 28. pii: S1097-2765(20)30723-1. doi: 10.1016/j.molcel.2020.10.016. PubMed 33152268.
Backbone
  Vector backbone: pLKO.1P
  Backbone manufacturer: The RNAi Consortium
  Backbone size w/o insert (bp): 7466
  Vector type: Lentiviral
  Selectable markers: Puromycin
Growth in bacteria
  Bacterial resistance: Ampicillin, 100 μg/mL
  Growth temperature: 37°C
  Growth strain: NEB Stable
  Copy number: High Copy
Gene/Insert
  Gene/Insert name: shPOLE1_2
  gRNA/shRNA sequence: GCTGACCAGTTGGACAACATT
  Species: H. sapiens (human)
  Cloning method: Restriction Enzyme; 5′ cloning site AgeI (unknown if destroyed); 3′ cloning site EcoRI (not destroyed)
  Sequencing primers: 5′ GCA TAT ACG ATA CAA GGC TGT TAG AG
Terms and licenses: Academic/Nonprofit Terms; Industry Terms: Not Available to Industry
How to cite: pLKO.1P POLE1_2 was a gift from Richard Possemato (Addgene plasmid # 160764 ; http://n2t.net/addgene:160764 ; RRID:Addgene_160764)
