[The description below was written by a language model from this plasmid's Addgene catalogue record and pLannotate feature annotations shown in this document.]
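Description:
pLKO.1P POLE1_2 is a lentiviral shRNA vector built on the pLKO.1 puro backbone from The RNAi Consortium, designed to knock down human POLE1, the gene for the catalytic subunit of DNA polymerase epsilon. It is maintained in E. coli as a high-copy plasmid through a ColE1/pUC-type origin with ampicillin selection (AmpR with its bla promoter). An f1 origin, an SV40 origin and leftover lac and T7/T3 elements are also present as backbone remnants. The sequenced record is 7,084 nt, which is shorter than the listed backbone size. This is consistent with replacement of a stuffer fragment when the hairpin was cloned between the AgeI and EcoRI sites, although the record does not state this explicitly.

The payload is a short hairpin, shPOLE1_2, placed downstream of the human U6 RNA polymerase III promoter. The hairpin itself is not annotated in the feature table, but a gap sits between the U6 promoter and the cPPT/CTS where it would lie. A separate hPGK promoter drives puromycin N-acetyltransferase, so transduced mammalian cells can be selected with puromycin. These cassettes lie within a third-generation-style transfer genome. An RSV promoter fused to a truncated 5' LTR produces the genomic RNA in packaging cells. The Ψ signal with an adjoining gag fragment directs encapsidation, the RRE supports Rev-dependent nuclear export, and the cPPT/CTS aids nuclear import of the provirus. The ΔU3 3' LTR makes the integrated vector self-inactivating.

The construct is used to produce lentivirus for stable suppression of POLE1 in human cells. The associated work examined DNA polymerase epsilon as a vulnerability in basal-like breast cancer.
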