Features (pLannotate 1.2.2; 25 found; start..end, strand, type, name):
    233..333     +  CDS            Rev (fragment): human immunodeficiency virus 1 (HIV-1) Rev protein; rev; enhances nuclear export of unspliced and incompletely spliced viral mRNAs
    383..623     +  promoter       U6 promoter: RNA polymerase III promoter for human U6 snRNA
    728..845     +  misc_feature   cPPT/CTS: central polypurine tract and central termination sequence of HIV-1
    894..1404    +  promoter       hPGK promoter: human phosphoglycerate kinase 1 promoter
   1426..2025    +  CDS            PuroR: puromycin N-acetyltransferase; pac from Streptomyces alboniger; confers resistance to puromycin
   2068..2151    +  CDS            nef (fragment): NEF_HV1Z2 - Experimental evidence at protein level: Swiss-Prot protein existence level 1. Extracellular Nef protein targets CD4(+) T-lymphocytes for apoptosis by interacting with CXCR4 surface receptors. From Human immunodeficiency virus type 1 group M subtype D (isolate Z2/CDC-Z34) (HIV-1).
   2153..2386    +  LTR            3' LTR (ΔU3): self-inactivating 3' long terminal repeat (LTR) from HIV-1
   2458..2579    +  polyA_signal   SV40 poly(A) signal: SV40 polyadenylation signal
   2619..2754    +  rep_origin     SV40 ori: SV40 origin of replication
   2775..2793    -  promoter       T7 promoter: promoter for bacteriophage T7 RNA polymerase
   2801..2956    +  CDS            lacZα (fragment): LacZα fragment of β-galactosidase; lacZ fragment
   2961..3389    +  rep_origin     f1 ori (sequence partly withheld): f1 bacteriophage origin of replication; arrow indicates direction of (+) strand synthesis
   3442..3546    +  promoter       AmpR promoter: bla
   3547..4407    +  CDS            AmpR: β-lactamase; bla; confers resistance to ampicillin, carbenicillin, and related antibiotics
   4578..5166    +  rep_origin     ori: high-copy-number ColE1/pMB1/pBR322/pUC origin of replication
   5349..5441    +  CDS            lacI (fragment): lac repressor; lacI; The lac repressor binds to the lac operator to inhibit transcription in E. coli. This inhibition can be relieved by adding lactose or isopropyl-β-D-thiogalactopyranoside (IPTG).
   5454..5475    +  protein_bind   CAP binding site: CAP binding activates transcription in the presence of cAMP. E. coli catabolite activator protein
   5490..5520    +  promoter       lac promoter: promoter for the E. coli lac operon
   5528..5544    +  protein_bind   lac operator: The lac repressor binds to the lac operator to inhibit transcription in E. coli. This inhibition can be relieved by adding lactose or isopropyl-β-D-thiogalactopyranoside (IPTG). lac repressor encoded by lacI
   5589..5607    +  promoter       T3 promoter: promoter for bacteriophage T3 RNA polymerase
   5635..5861    +  promoter       RSV promoter: Rous sarcoma virus enhancer/promoter
   5862..6042    +  LTR            5' LTR (truncated): truncated 5' long terminal repeat (LTR) from HIV-1
   6089..6214    +  misc_feature   HIV-1 Ψ: packaging signal of human immunodeficiency virus type 1
   6198..6561    +  CDS            HIV-1 gag (fragment): gag protein from human immunodeficiency virus 1; gag
   6707..6940    +  misc_feature   RRE: The Rev response element (RRE) of HIV-1 allows for Rev-dependent mRNA export from the nucleus to the cytoplasm.
>Addgene plasmid #160764 | pLKO.1P POLE1_2 | addgene full sequence | sequence record 322380 | Addgene NGS Result
AATACACTCCTTAATTGAAGAATCGCAAAACCAGCAAGAAAAGAATGAACAAGAATTATTGGAATTAGAT
AAATGGGCAAGTTTGTGGAATTGGTTTAACATAACAAATTGGCTGTGGTATATAAAATTATTCATAATGA
TAGTAGGAGGCTTGGTAGGTTTAAGAATAGTTTTTGCTGTACTTTCTATAGTGAATAGAGTTAGGCAGGG
ATATTCACCATTATCGTTTCAGACCCACCTCCCAACCCCGAGGGGACCCGACAGGCCCGAAGGAATAGAA
GAAGAAGGTGGAGAGAGAGACAGAGACAGATCCATTCGATTAGTGAACGGATCTCGACGGTATCGATCAC
GAGACTAGCCTCGAGCGGCCGCCCCCTTCACCGAGGGCCTATTTCCCATGATTCCTTCATATTTGCATAT
ACGATACAAGGCTGTTAGAGAGATAATTGGAATTAATTTGACTGTAAACACAAAGATATTAGTACAAAAT
ACGTGACGTAGAAAGTAATAATTTCTTGGGTAGTTTGCAGTTTTAAAATTATGTTTTAAAATGGACTATC
ATATGCTTACCGTAACTTGAAAGTATTTCGATTTCTTGGCTTTATATATCTTGTGGAAAGGACGAAACAC
CGGGCTGACCAGTTGGACAACATTCTCGAGAATGTTGTCCAACTGGTCAGCTTTTTGAATTCTCGACCTC
GAGACAAATGGCAGTATTCATCCACAATTTTAAAAGAAAAGGGGGGATTGGGGGGTACAGTGCAGGGGAA
AGAATAGTAGACATAATAGCAACAGACATACAAACTAAAGAATTACAAAAACAAATTACAAAAATTCAAA
ATTTTCGGGTTTATTACAGGGACAGCAGAGATCCACTTTGGCCGCGGCTCGAGGGGGTTGGGGTTGCGCC
TTTTCCAAGGCAGCCCTGGGTTTGCGCAGGGACGCGGCTGCTCTGGGCGTGGTTCCGGGAAACGCAGCGG
CGCCGACCCTGGGTCTCGCACATTCTTCACGTCCGTTCGCAGCGTCACCCGGATCTTCGCCGCTACCCTT
GTGGGCCCCCCGGCGACGCTTCCTGCTCCGCCCCTAAGTCGGGAAGGTTCCTTGCGGTTCGCGGCGTGCC
GGACGTGACAAACGGAAGCCGCACGTCTCACTAGTACCCTCGCAGACGGACAGCGCCAGGGAGCAATGGC
AGCGCGCCGACCGCGATGGGCTGTGGCCAATAGCGGCTGCTCAGCAGGGCGCGCCGAGAGCAGCGGCCGG
GAAGGGGCGGTGCGGGAGGCGGGGTGTGGGGCGGTAGTGTGGGCCCTGTTCCTGCCCGCGCGGTGTTCCG
CATTCTGCAAGCCTCCGGAGCGCACGTCGGCAGTCGGCTCCCTCGTTGACCGAATCACCGACCTCTCTCC
CCAGGGGGATCCACCGGAGCTTACCATGACCGAGTACAAGCCCACGGTGCGCCTCGCCACCCGCGACGAC
GTCCCCAGGGCCGTACGCACCCTCGCCGCCGCGTTCGCCGACTACCCCGCCACGCGCCACACCGTCGATC
CGGACCGCCACATCGAGCGGGTCACCGAGCTGCAAGAACTCTTCCTCACGCGCGTCGGGCTCGACATCGG
CAAGGTGTGGGTCGCGGACGACGGCGCCGCGGTGGCGGTCTGGACCACGCCGGAGAGCGTCGAAGCGGGG
GCGGTGTTCGCCGAGATCGGCCCGCGCATGGCCGAGTTGAGCGGTTCCCGGCTGGCCGCGCAGCAACAGA
TGGAAGGCCTCCTGGCGCCGCACCGGCCCAAGGAGCCCGCGTGGTTCCTGGCCACCGTCGGCGTCTCGCC
CGACCACCAGGGCAAGGGTCTGGGCAGCGCCGTCGTGCTCCCCGGAGTGGAGGCGGCCGAGCGCGCCGGG
GTGCCCGCCTTCCTGGAGACCTCCGCGCCCCGCAACCTCCCCTTCTACGAGCGGCTCGGCTTCACCGTCA
CCGCCGACGTCGAGGTGCCCGAAGGACCGCGCACCTGGTGCATGACCCGCAAGCCCGGTGCCTGACGCCC
GCCCCACGACCCGCAGCGCCCGACCGAAAGGAGCGCACGACCCCATGCATCGGTACCTTTAAGACCAATG
ACTTACAAGGCAGCTGTAGATCTTAGCCACTTTTTAAAAGAAAAGGGGGGACTGGAAGGGCTAATTCACT
CCCAACGAAGACAAGATCTGCTTTTTGCTTGTACTGGGTCTCTCTGGTTAGACCAGATCTGAGCCTGGGA
GCTCTCTGGCTAACTAGGGAACCCACTGCTTAAGCCTCAATAAAGCTTGCCTTGAGTGCTTCAAGTAGTG
TGTGCCCGTCTGTTGTGTGACTCTGGTAACTAGAGATCCCTCAGACCCTTTTAGTCAGTGTGGAAAATCT
CTAGCAGTAGTAGTTCATGTCATCTTATTATTCAGTATTTATAACTTGCAAAGAAATGAATATCAGAGAG
TGAGAGGAACTTGTTTATTGCAGCTTATAATGGTTACAAATAAAGCAATAGCATCACAAATTTCACAAAT
AAAGCATTTTTTTCACTGCATTCTAGTTGTGGTTTGTCCAAACTCATCAATGTATCTTATCATGTCTGGC
TCTAGCTATCCCGCCCCTAACTCCGCCCATCCCGCCCCTAACTCCGCCCAGTTCCGCCCATTCTCCGCCC
CATGGCTGACTAATTTTTTTTATTTATGCAGAGGCCGAGGCCGCCTCGGCCTCTGAGCTATTCCAGAAGT
AGTGAGGAGGCTTTTTTGGAGGCCTAGGGACGTACCCAATTCGCCCTATAGTGAGTCGTATTACGCGCGC
TCACTGGCCGTCGTTTTACAACGTCGTGACTGGGAAAACCCTGGCGTTACCCAACTTAATCGCCTTGCAG
CACATCCCCCTTTCGCCAGCTGGCGTAATAGCGAAGAGGCCCGCACCGATCGCCCTTCCCAACAGTTGCG
CAGCCTGAATGGCGAATGGG
[124 nt withheld, positions 2961-3084]
C
[91 nt withheld, positions 3086-3176]
A
[49 nt withheld, positions 3178-3226]
CCTTTGACGTTGGAGTCCACGTTCTTT
[37 nt withheld, positions 3254-3290]
ACCCTATCTCGGTCTATTCTTTTGATTTATAAGGGATTTTGCCGATTTCGGCCTATTGGTTAAAAAATGA
GCTGATTTAACAAAAATTTAACGCGAATTTTAACAAAATATTAACGCTTACAATTTAGGTGGCACTTTTC
GGGGAAATGTGCGCGGAACCCCTATTTGTTTATTTTTCTAAATACATTCAAATATGTATCCGCTCATGAG
ACAATAACCCTGATAAATGCTTCAATAATATTGAAAAAGGAAGAGTATGAGTATTCAACATTTCCGTGTC
GCCCTTATTCCCTTTTTTGCGGCATTTTGCCTTCCTGTTTTTGCTCACCCAGAAACGCTGGTGAAAGTAA
AAGATGCTGAAGATCAGTTGGGTGCACGAGTGGGTTACATCGAACTGGATCTCAACAGCGGTAAGATCCT
TGAGAGTTTTCGCCCCGAAGAACGTTTTCCAATGATGAGCACTTTTAAAGTTCTGCTATGTGGCGCGGTA
TTATCCCGTATTGACGCCGGGCAAGAGCAACTCGGTCGCCGCATACACTATTCTCAGAATGACTTGGTTG
AGTACTCACCAGTCACAGAAAAGCATCTTACGGATGGCATGACAGTAAGAGAATTATGCAGTGCTGCCAT
AACCATGAGTGATAACACTGCGGCCAACTTACTTCTGACAACGATCGGAGGACCGAAGGAGCTAACCGCT
TTTTTGCACAACATGGGGGATCATGTAACTCGCCTTGATCGTTGGGAACCGGAGCTGAATGAAGCCATAC
CAAACGACGAGCGTGACACCACGATGCCTGTAGCAATGGCAACAACGTTGCGCAAACTATTAACTGGCGA
ACTACTTACTCTAGCTTCCCGGCAACAATTAATAGACTGGATGGAGGCGGATAAAGTTGCAGGACCACTT
CTGCGCTCGGCCCTTCCGGCTGGCTGGTTTATTGCTGATAAATCTGGAGCCGGTGAGCGTGGGTCTCGCG
GTATCATTGCAGCACTGGGGCCAGATGGTAAGCCCTCCCGTATCGTAGTTATCTACACGACGGGGAGTCA
GGCAACTATGGATGAACGAAATAGACAGATCGCTGAGATAGGTGCCTCACTGATTAAGCATTGGTAACTG
TCAGACCAAGTTTACTCATATATACTTTAGATTGATTTAAAACTTCATTTTTAATTTAAAAGGATCTAGG
TGAAGATCCTTTTTGATAATCTCATGACCAAAATCCCTTAACGTGAGTTTTCGTTCCACTGAGCGTCAGA
CCCCGTAGAAAAGATCAAAGGATCTTCTTGAGATCCTTTTTTTCTGCGCGTAATCTGCTGCTTGCAAACA
AAAAAACCACCGCTACCAGCGGTGGTTTGTTTGCCGGATCAAGAGCTACCAACTCTTTTTCCGAAGGTAA
CTGGCTTCAGCAGAGCGCAGATACCAAATACTGTTCTTCTAGTGTAGCCGTAGTTAGGCCACCACTTCAA
GAACTCTGTAGCACCGCCTACATACCTCGCTCTGCTAATCCTGTTACCAGTGGCTGCTGCCAGTGGCGAT
AAGTCGTGTCTTACCGGGTTGGACTCAAGACGATAGTTACCGGATAAGGCGCAGCGGTCGGGCTGAACGG
GGGGTTCGTGCACACAGCCCAGCTTGGAGCGAACGACCTACACCGAACTGAGATACCTACAGCGTGAGCT
ATGAGAAAGCGCCACGCTTCCCGAAGGGAGAAAGGCGGACAGGTATCCGGTAAGCGGCAGGGTCGGAACA
GGAGAGCGCACGAGGGAGCTTCCAGGGGGAAACGCCTGGTATCTTTATAGTCCTGTCGGGTTTCGCCACC
TCTGACTTGAGCGTCGATTTTTGTGATGCTCGTCAGGGGGGCGGAGCCTATGGAAAAACGCCAGCAACGC
GGCCTTTTTACGGTTCCTGGCCTTTTGCTGGCCTTTTGCTCACATGTTCTTTCCTGCGTTATCCCCTGAT
TCTGTGGATAACCGTATTACCGCCTTTGAGTGAGCTGATACCGCTCGCCGCAGCCGAACGACCGAGCGCA
GCGAGTCAGTGAGCGAGGAAGCGGAAGAGCGCCCAATACGCAAACCGCCTCTCCCCGCGCGTTGGCCGAT
TCATTAATGCAGCTGGCACGACAGGTTTCCCGACTGGAAAGCGGGCAGTGAGCGCAACGCAATTAATGTG
AGTTAGCTCACTCATTAGGCACCCCAGGCTTTACACTTTATGCTTCCGGCTCGTATGTTGTGTGGAATTG
TGAGCGGATAACAATTTCACACAGGAAACAGCTATGACCATGATTACGCCAAGCGCGCAATTAACCCTCA
CTAAAGGGAACAAAAGCTGGAGCTGCAAGCTTAATGTAGTCTTATGCAATACTCTTGTAGTCTTGCAACA
TGGTAACGATGAGTTAGCAACATGCCTTACAAGGAGAGAAAAAGCACCGTGCATGCCGATTGGTGGAAGT
AAGGTGGTACGATCGTGCCTTATTAGGAAGGCAACAGACGGGTCTGACATGGATTGGACGAACCACTGAA
TTGCCGCATTGCAGAGATATTGTATTTAAGTGCCTAGCTCGATACATAAACGGGTCTCTCTGGTTAGACC
AGATCTGAGCCTGGGAGCTCTCTGGCTAACTAGGGAACCCACTGCTTAAGCCTCAATAAAGCTTGCCTTG
AGTGCTTCAAGTAGTGTGTGCCCGTCTGTTGTGTGACTCTGGTAACTAGAGATCCCTCAGACCCTTTTAG
TCAGTGTGGAAAATCTCTAGCAGTGGCGCCCGAACAGGGACTTGAAAGCGAAAGGGAAACCAGAGGAGCT
CTCTCGACGCAGGACTCGGCTTGCTGAAGCGCGCACGGCAAGAGGCGAGGGGCGGCGACTGGTGAGTACG
CCAAAAATTTTGACTAGCGGAGGCTAGAAGGAGAGAGATGGGTGCGAGAGCGTCAGTATTAAGCGGGGGA
GAATTAGATCGCGATGGGAAAAAATTCGGTTAAGGCCAGGGGGAAAGAAAAAATATAAATTAAAACATAT
AGTATGGGCAAGCAGGGAGCTAGAACGATTCGCAGTTAATCCTGGCCTGTTAGAAACATCAGAAGGCTGT
AGACAAATACTGGGACAGCTACAACCATCCCTTCAGACAGGATCAGAAGAACTTAGATCATTATATAATA
CAGTAGCAACCCTCTATTGTGTGCATCAAAGGATAGAGATAAAAGACACCAAGGAAGCTTTAGACAAGAT
AGAGGAAGAGCAAAACAAAAGTAAGACCACCGCACAGCAAGCGGCCGCTGATCTTCAGACCTGGAGGAGG
AGATATGAGGGACAATTGGAGAAGTGAATTATATAAATATAAAGTAGTAAAAATTGAACCATTAGGAGTA
GCACCCACCAAGGCAAAGAGAAGAGTGGTGCAGAGAGAAAAAAGAGCAGTGGGAATAGGAGCTTTGTTCC
TTGGGTTCTTGGGAGCAGCAGGAAGCACTATGGGCGCAGCGTCAATGACGCTGACGGTACAGGCCAGACA
ATTATTGTCTGGTATAGTGCAGCAGCAGAACAATTTGCTGAGGGCTATTGAGGCGCAACAGCATCTGTTG
CAACTCACAGTCTGGGGCATCAAGCAGCTCCAGGCAAGAATCCTGGCTGTGGAAAGATACCTAAAGGATC
AACAGCTCCTGGGGATTTGGGGTTGCTCTGGAAAACTCATTTGCACCACTGCTGTGCCTTGGAATGCTAG
TTGGAGTAATAAATCTCTGGAACAGATTTGGAATCACACGACCTGGATGGAGTGGGACAGAGAAATTAAC
AATTACACAAGCTT
